>Addgene plasmid #63844 | katG-RFP | depositor full sequence | sequence record 106567 | Full Sequence
GCTAGCGGAGTGTATACTGGCTTACTATGTTGGCACTGATGAGGGTGTCAGTGAAGTGCTTCATGTGGCA
GGAGAAAAAAGGCTGCACCGGTGCGTCAGCAGAATATGTGATACAGGATATATTCCGCTTCCTCGCTCAC
TGACTCGCTACGCTCGGTCGTTCGACTGCGGCGAGCGGAAATGGCTTACGAACGGGGCGGAGATTTCCTG
GAAGATGCCAGGAAGATACTTAACAGGGAAGTGAGAGGGCCGCGGCAAAGCCGTTTTTCCATAGGCTCCG
CCCCCCTGACAAGCATCACGAAATCTGACGCTCAAATCAGTGGTGGCGAAACCCGACAGGACTATAAAGA
TACCAGGCGTTTCCCCCTGGCGGCTCCCTCGTGCGCTCTCCTGTTCCTGCCTTTCGGTTTACCGGTGTCA
TTCCGCTGTTATGGCCGCGTTTGTCTCATTCCACGCCTGACACTCAGTTCCGGGTAGGCAGTTCGCTCCA
AGCTGGACTGTATGCACGAACCCCCCGTTCAGTCCGACCGCTGCGCCTTATCCGGTAACTATCGTCTTGA
GTCCAACCCGGAAAGACATGCAAAAGCACCACTGGCAGCAGCCACTGGTAATTGATTTAGAGGAGTTAGT
CTTGAAGTCATGCGCCGGTTAAGGCTAAACTGAAAGGACAAGTTTTGGTGACTGCGCTCCTCCAAGCCAG
TTACCTCGGTTCAAAGAGTTGGTAGCTCAGAGAACCTTCGAAAAACCGCCCTGCAAGGCGGTTTTTTCGT
TTTCAGAGCAAGAGATTACGCGCAGACCAAAACGATCTCAAGAAGATCATCTTATTAATCAGATAAAATA
TTTCTAGGATCATGAGCCCGAAGTGGCGAGCCCGATCTTCCCCATCGGTGATGTCGGCGATATAGGCGCC
AGCAACCGCACCTGTGGCGCCGGTGATGCCGGCCACGATGCGTCCGGCGTAGAGGATCTGCTCATGTTTG
ACAGCTTATCATCGATGCATAATGTGCCTGTCAAATGGACGAAGCAGGGATTCTGCAAACCCTATGCTAC
TCCCTCGAGCCGGATCCCCTGGTTTATAAATAGTGTGGCTTTTGTGAAAATCACACAGTGATCACAAATT
TTAAACAGAGCACAAAATGCTGCCTCGAAATGAGGGCGGGAAAATAAGGTTATCAGCCTTGTTTTCTCCC
TCATTACTTGAAGGATATGAAGCTAAAACCCTTTTTTATAAAGCATTTGTCCGAATTCGGACATAATCAA
AAAAGCTTAATTAAGATCAATTTGATCTACATCTCTTTAACCAACAATATGTAAGATCTCAACTATCGCA
TCCGTGGATTAATTCAATTATAACTTCTCTCTAACGCTGTGTATCGTAACGGTAACACTGTAGAGGGGAG
CACATTGATGAGCACGTCAGACGATATCCATAACACCACAGCCACTGGCAAATGCCCGTTCCATCAGGGC
GGTCACGACCAGAGTGCGGGGGCGGGCACAACCACTCGCGACTGGTGGCCAAATCAACTTCGTGTTGACC
TGTTAAACCAACATTCTAATCGTTCTAACCCACTGGGTGAGGACTTTGACTACCGCAAAGAATTCAGCAA
ATTAGAATAATCTAGAAAAAAAAATAAGGAGGTAAAAAATGGCGAGCTCTGAAGACGTTATCAAAGAGTT
CATGCGTTTCAAAGTTCGTATGGAAGGTTCCGTTAACGGTCACGAGTTCGAAATCGAAGGTGAAGGTGAA
GGTCGTCCGTACGAAGGTACCCAGACCGCTAAACTGAAAGTTACCAAAGGTGGTCCGCTGCCGTTCGCTT
GGGACATCCTGTCCCCGCAGTTCCAGTACGGTTCCAAAGCTTACGTTAAACACCCGGCTGACATCCCGGA
CTACCTGAAACTGTCCTTCCCGGAAGGTTTCAAATGGGAACGTGTTATGAACTTCGAAGACGGTGGTGTT
GTTACCGTTACCCAGGACTCCTCCCTGCAAGACGGTGAGTTCATCTACAAAGTTAAACTGCGTGGTACCA
ACTTCCCGTCCGACGGTCCGGTTATGCAGAAAAAAACCATGGGTTGGGAAGCTTCCACCGAACGTATGTA
CCCGGAAGACGGTGCTCTGAAAGGTGAAATCAAAATGCGTCTGAAACTGAAAGACGGTGGTCACTACGAC
GCTGAAGTTAAAACCACCTACATGGCTAAAAAACCGGTTCAGCTGCCGGGTGCTTACAAAACCGACATCA
AACTGGACATCACCTCCCACAACGAAGACTACACCATCGTTGAACAGTACGAACGTGCTGAAGGTCGTCA
CTCCACCGGTGCTTAATAAGGCCGGCCGTGCTAGTGTAGAAATAGCCGCCAGTTCCGCTGGCGGCATTTT
AACTTTCTTTAGTACTAGTATTGACAGCTAGCTCAGTCCTAGGTACTGTGCTAGCACCCCAATCGACGTC
ATACTAGAATCGGGTCACGGAGGTACAATAATAATGCGTAAACTCGAGGAACTTTTCACGGGGGTCGTCC
CAATTCTGGTAGAATTAGACGGTGATGTAAACGGGCACAAGTTTAGCGTCAGCGGAGAGGGCGAGGGGGA
CGCCACCTACGGTAAACTTACCCTTAAGTTTATTTGCACGACGGGCAAATTACCCGTTCCGTGGCCAACG
CTCGTCACTACTTTCGGCTACGGCGTTCAGTGCTTCGCGAGATATCCGGATCACATGAAGCAGCACGATT
TCTTCAAGTCGGCCATGCCAGAGGGTTACGTTCAGGAGAGAACTATATTTTTCAAGGACGACGGCAATTA
CAAGACACGCGCCGAAGTCAAGTTCGAAGGCGATACCCTGGTTAACCGTATCGAGTTAAAAGGTATCGAT
TTTAAAGAAGACGGAAACATTCTCGGTCACAAACTCGAATACAACTATAACAGCCATAATGTCTACATTA
TGGCTGACAAACAGAAGAACGGCATTAAGGTTAACTTCAAAATTCGCCACAACATCGAAGACGGTAGCGT
CCAACTAGCAGACCATTATCAACAAAATACTCCTATCGGCGACGGCCCAGTCCTTTTACCAGACAACCAT
TACCTTAGCACACAAAGCGCCCTTAGCAAAGATCCCAACGAGAAGCGCGACCACATGGTCCTTCTCGAAT
TTGTCACAGCGGCAGGGATCACCCACGGCATGGACGAACTCTACAAATAATAATTAATTAAAAAAAAAAA
CCCCGCCCCTGACAGGGCGGGGTTTTTTTTTCTAATATGCGGCCGCCATCAAATAAAACGAAAGGCTCAG
TCGAAAGACTGGGCCTTTCGTTTTATCTGTTGTTTGTCGGTGAACGCTCTCCTGAGTAGGACAAATCCGC
CGCCCTAGAGCATGCGCGTTCGGCTGCGGCGAGCGGTATCAGGCTTGGCTGTTTTGGCGGATGAGAGAAG
ATTTTCAGCCTGATACAGATTAAATCAGAACGCAGAAGCGGTCTGATAAAACAGAATTTGCCTGGCGGCA
GTAGCGCGGTGGTCCCACCTGACCCCATGCCGAACTCAGAAGTGAAACGCCGTAGCGCCGATGGTAGTGT
GGGGTCTCCCCATGCGAGAGTAGGGAACTGCCAGGCATCAAATAAAACGAAAGGCTCAGTCGAAAGACTG
GGCCTTTCGTTTTATCTGTTGTTTGTCGGTGAACGCTCTCCTGAGTAGGACAAATCCGCCGGGAGCGGAT
TTGAACGTTGCGAAGCAACGGCCCGGAGGGTGGCGGGCAGGACGCCCGCCATAAACTGCCAGGCATCAAA
TTAAGCAGAAGGCCATCCTGACGGATGGCCTTTTTGCGTTTCTACAAACTCTTTTGTTTATTTTTCTAAA
TACATTCAAATATGTATCCGCTCATGAGACAATAACCCTGATAAATGCTTCAATAATATTGAAAAAGGAA
GACTATGAGTATTCAACATTTCCGTGTCGCCCTTATTCCCTTTTTTGCGGCATTTTGCCTTCCTGTTTTT
GCTCACCCAGAAACGCTGGTGAAAGTAAAAGATGCTGAAGATCAGTTGGGTGCACGAGTGGGTTACATCG
AACTGGATCTCAACAGCGGTAAGATCCTTGAGAGTTTTCGCCCCGAAGAACGTTTTCCAATGATGAGCAC
TTTTAAAGTTCTGCTATGTGGCGCGGTATTATCCCGTGTTGACGCCGGGCAAGAGCAACTCGGTCGCCGC
ATACACTATTCTCAGAATGACTTGGTTGAGTACTCACCAGTCACAGAAAAGCATCTTACGGATGGCATGA
CAGTAAGAGAATTATGCAGTGCTGCCATAACCATGAGTGATAACACTGCGGCCAACTTACTTCTGACAAC
GATCGGAGGACCGAAGGAGCTAACCGCTTTTTTGCACAACATGGGGGATCATGTAACTCGCCTTGATCGT
TGGGAACCGGAGCTGAATGAAGCCATACCAAACGACGAGCGTGACACCACGATGCCTGCAGCAATGGCAA
CAACGTTGCGCAAACTATTAACTGGCGAACTACTTACTCTAGCTTCCCGGCAACAATTAATAGACTGGAT
GGAGGCGGATAAAGTTGCAGGACCACTTCTGCGCTCGGCCCTTCCGGCTGGCTGGTTTATTGCTGATAAA
TCTGGAGCCGGTGAGCGTGGGTCTCGCGGTATCATTGCAGCACTGGGGCCAGATGGTAAGCCCTCCCGTA
TCGTAGTTATCTACACGACGGGGAGTCAGGCAACTATGGATGAACGAAATAGACAGATCGCTGAGATAGG
TGCCTCACTGATTAAGCATTGGTAACTGTCAGACCAAGTTTACTCATATATACTTTAGATTGATT
[125 nt withheld, positions 4826-4950]
C
[141 nt withheld, positions 4952-5092]
CCTTTGACGTTGGAGTCCACGTTCTTTAATAGTGGACTCTTGTTCCAAACTTGAACAACACTCAACCCTA
TCTCGGGCTATTCTTTTGATTTATAAGGGATTTTGCCGATTTCGGCCTATTGGTTAAAAAATGAGCTGAT
TTAACAAAAATTTAACGCGAATTTTAACAAAATATTAACGTTTACAATTTAAAAGGATCTAGGTGAAGAT
CCTTTTTGATAATCTCATGACCAAAATCCCTTAACGTGAGTTTTCGTTCCACTGAGCGTCAGACCCCGTA
GAAAAGATCAAAGGATCTTCTTGAGATCCTTTTTTTCTGCGCGTAATCTGCTGCTTGCAAACAAAAAAAC
CACCGCTACCAGCGGTGGTTTGTTTGCCGGATCAAGAGCTACCAACTCTTTTTCCGAAGGTAACTGGCTT
CAGCAGAGCGCAGATACCAAATACTGTCCTTCTAGTGTAGCCGTAGTTAGGCCACCACTTCAAGAACTCT
GTAGCACCGCCTACATACCTCGCTCTGCTAATCCTGTTACCAGTCAGGCATTTGAGAAGCACACGGTCAC
ACTGCTTCCGGTAGTCAATAAACCGGTAAACCAGCAATAGACATAAGCGGCTATTTAACGACCCTGCCCT
GAACCGACGACCGGGTCGAATTTGCTTTCGAATTTCTGCCATTCATCCGCTTATTATCACTTATTCAGGC
GTAGCACCAGGCGTTTAAGGGCACCAATAACTGCCTTAAAAAAATTACGCCCCGCCCTGCCACTCATCGC
AGTACTGTTGTAATTCATTAAGCATTCTGCCGACATGGAAGCCATCACAGACGGCATGATGAACCTGAAT
CGCCAGCGGCATCAGCACCTTGTCGCCTTGCGTATAATATTTGCCCATG
Features (pLannotate 1.2.2; 18 found; start..end, strand, type, name):
      3..24      +  misc_feature   bom (fragment): basis of mobility region from pBR322
    123..178     -  rep_origin     RSF ori (fragment): Plasmids containing the RSF 1030 origin of replication can be propagated in E. coli cells that contain additional plasmids with compatible origins.
    266..811     -  rep_origin     p15A ori: Plasmids containing the medium-copy-number p15A origin of replication can be propagated in E. coli cells that contain a second plasmid with the ColE1 origin.
    850..968     -  CDS            TcR (fragment): tetracycline efflux protein; tet; confers resistance to tetracycline
    978..996     +  promoter       tet promoter (fragment): E. coli promoter for tetracycline efflux protein gene
   1408..1617    +  CDS            katG (fragment): KATG_ECOLI - Experimental evidence at protein level: Swiss-Prot protein existence level 1. Bifunctional enzyme with both catalase and broad-spectrum peroxidase activity. Displays also NADH oxidase, INH lyase and isonicotinoyl-NAD synthase activity. From Escherichia coli (strain K12).
   1649..2323    +  CDS            mRFP1: mRFP1 is a basic (constitutively fluorescent) red fluorescent protein published in 2002, derived from Discosoma sp.. It is reported to be a somewhat slowly-maturing monomer with low acid sensitivity.
   2401..2425    +  promoter       J23119(SpeI) promoter (fragment): bacterial promoter (Registry of Standard Biological Parts BBa J23119) modified to end with an SpeI site
   2484..3197    +  CDS            hfriFP: hfriFP is a fluorescent protein published in 2013, derived from Herbaspirillum frisingense.
   3270..3356    +  terminator     rrnB T1 terminator: Escherichia coli rrnB; transcription terminator T1 from the E. coli rrnB gene
   3490..3605    +  ncRNA          5S rRNA: Accession: RF00001 - 5S ribosomal RNA
   3609..3695    +  terminator     rrnB T1 terminator: Escherichia coli rrnB; transcription terminator T1 from the E. coli rrnB gene
   3787..3814    +  terminator     rrnB T2 terminator: transcription terminator T2 from the E. coli rrnB gene
   3833..3922    +  promoter       AmpR promoter: bla
   3925..4785    +  CDS            AmpR: β-lactamase; bla; confers resistance to ampicillin, carbenicillin, and related antibiotics
   4827..5282    +  rep_origin     f1 ori (sequence partly withheld): f1 bacteriophage origin of replication; arrow indicates direction of (+) strand synthesis
   5393..5626    +  rep_origin     ori (fragment): high-copy-number ColE1/pMB1/pBR322/pUC origin of replication
   5837..1       -  CDS            CmR (fragment) (across the origin): chloramphenicol acetyltransferase; cat; confers resistance to chloramphenicol
