[The description below was written by a language model from this plasmid's Addgene catalogue record and pLannotate feature annotations shown in this document.]
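Description:
katG-RFP is a low-copy bacterial expression plasmid built on a p15A backbone and designed as an oxidative stress sensor for E. coli. It replicates from the p15A origin, which is compatible with ColE1-type plasmids in the same cell, and is selected with ampicillin through a complete β-lactamase gene under its own promoter. An f1 phage origin is also annotated. The feature table additionally shows short remnants of tetracycline and chloramphenicol resistance genes, a bom site, and RSF and ColE1-type origin fragments. These appear to be leftovers from the vector's construction history rather than functional parts.

The sensor cassette consists of a short fragment of the E. coli katG gene, which encodes the bifunctional catalase-peroxidase, placed directly upstream of a full-length mRFP1 coding sequence. The record describes this as a transcriptional fusion, so red fluorescence is meant to report transcription of the katG region, a gene associated with the bacterial response to peroxide stress. The katG promoter itself is not annotated in the table. The unannotated stretch preceding the katG fragment may hold the native regulatory region, but the record does not state this. Downstream, a fragment of the constitutive J23119 synthetic promoter precedes a second fluorescent protein reading frame. The annotation software labels it hfriFP, but the catalogue lists GFPmut3b as part of the insert, so this is most likely the GFP gene. Its role is not stated, although a constitutive green signal could plausibly serve as an internal reference for normalising the red output. rrnB T1 and T2 terminators follow the reporters and insulate them from the downstream resistance gene.
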