Addgene plasmid #63844: katG-RFP
Purpose: This plasmid is designed as a bacterial oxidative stress sensor
Depositing lab: Howard Salis. Depositing organization: Pennsylvania State University.
Backbone
  Vector backbone: P15A
  Vector type: Bacterial Expression
Growth in bacteria
  Bacterial resistance: Ampicillin, 100 μg/mL
  Growth temperature: 37°C
  Growth strain: DH10B
  Copy number: Low Copy
Gene/Insert
  Gene/Insert name: katG, mRFP1 and GFPmut3b
  Mutation: Gene is transcriptionally fused to RFP
  Tag / fusion protein: mRFP1 (C terminal on insert)
  Cloning method: Restriction Enzyme; 5′ cloning site unknown (unknown if destroyed); 3′ cloning site unknown (unknown if destroyed)
  Sequencing primers: 5′ RNAde-BB-3 (tacggacgaccttcaccttc)
Terms and licenses: Academic/Nonprofit Terms; Industry Terms: Not Available to Industry
How to cite: katG-RFP was a gift from Howard Salis (Addgene plasmid # 63844 ; http://n2t.net/addgene:63844 ; RRID:Addgene_63844)
