>Addgene plasmid #63844 | katG-RFP | addgene partial sequence | sequence record 107731 | jkRFP-R 5'-gctttggaaccgtactggaa-3'
CTTTCAGTTTAGCGGTCTGGGTACCTTCGTACGGACGACCTTCACCTTCACCTTCGATTTCGAACTCGTG
ACCGTTAACGGAACCTTCCATACGAACTTTGAAACGCATGAACTCTTTGATAACGTCTTCAGAGCTCGCC
ATTTTTTACCTCCTTATTTTTTTTTCTAGATTATTCTAATTTGCTGAATTCTTTGCGGTAGTCAAAGTCC
TCACCCAGTGGGTTAGAACGATTAGAATGTTGGTTTAACAGGTCAACACGAAGTTGATTTGGCCACCAGT
CGCGAGTGGTTGTGCCCGCCCCCGCACTCTGGTCGTGACCGCCCTGATGGAACGGGCATTTGCCAGTGGC
TGTGGTGTTATGGATATCGTCTGACGTGCTCATCAATGTGCTCCCCTCTACAGTGTTACCGTTACGATAC
ACAGCGTTAGAGAGAAGTTATAATTGAATTAATCCACGGATGCGATAGTTGAGATCTTACATATTGTTGG
TTAAAGAGATGTAGATCAAATTGATCTTAATTAAGCTTTTTTGATTATGTCCGAATTCGGACAAATGCTT
TATAAAAAAGGGTTTTAGCTTCATATCCTTCAAGTAATGAGGGAGAAAACAAGGCTGATAACCTTATTTT
CCCGCCCTCATTTCGAGGCAGCATTTTGTGCTCTGTTTAAAATTTGTGATCACTGTGTGATTTTCACAAA
AGCCACACTATTTAT
