>Addgene plasmid #63844 | katG-RFP | addgene partial sequence | sequence record 107732 | p15A-F 5'-gattacgcgcagaccaaaac-3'
TTTCTAGGATCATGAGCCCGAAGTGGCGAGCCCGATCTTCCCCATCGGTGATGTCGGCGATATAGGCGCC
AGCAACCGCACCTGTGGCGCCGGTGATGCCGGCCACGATGCGTCCGGCGTAGAGGATCTGCTCATGTTTG
ACAGCTTATCATCGATGCATAATGTGCCTGTCAAATGGACGAAGCAGGGATTCTGCAAACCCTATGCTAC
TCCCTCGAGCCGGATCCCCTGGTTTATAAATAGTGTGGCTTTTGTGAAAATCACACAGTGATCACAAATT
TTAAACAGAGCACAAAATGCTGCCTCGAAATGAGGGCGGGAAAATAAGGTTATCAGCCTTGTTTTCTCCC
TCATTACTTGAAGGATATGAAGCTAAAACCCTTTTTTATAAAGCATTTGTCCGAATTCGGACATAATCAA
AAAAGCTTAATTAAGATCAATTTGATCTACATCTCTTTAACCAACAATATGTAAGATCTCAACTATCGCA
TCCGTGGATTAATTCAATTATAACTTCTCTCTAACGCTGTGTATCGTAACGGTAACACTGTAGAGGGGAG
CACATTGATGAGCACGTCAGACGATATCCATAACACCACAGCCACTGGCAAATGCCCGTTCCATCAGGGC
GGTCACGACCAGAGTGCGGGGGCGGGCACAACCACTCGCGACTGGTGGCCAAATCAACTTCGTGTTGACC
TGTTAAACCAACATTCTAATCGTTCT
